Addgene plasmid #207605: Halo XLF sgRNA
Purpose: sgRNA for the insert of the HaloTag at the endogenous loci of XLF
Depositing lab: Jens Schmidt. Depositing organization: Michigan State University. Publication: Single-molecule imaging reveals the kinetics of non-homologous end-joining in living cells. Mikhova M, Goff NJ, Janovic T, Heyza JR, Meek K, Schmidt JC. Nat Commun. 2024 Nov 23;15(1):10159. doi: 10.1038/s41467-024-54545-y. PubMed 39578493.
Backbone
  Vector backbone: pX330 Addgene #42230
  Total vector size (bp): 8500
  Vector type: Mammalian Expression
Growth in bacteria
  Bacterial resistance: Ampicillin, 100 μg/mL
  Growth temperature: 37°C
  Growth strain: DH5alpha
  Copy number: High Copy
Gene/Insert
  Gene/Insert name: GTTCTTCCATctgcaaaaaa
  Species: H. sapiens (human)
  Tag / fusion protein: None
Terms and licenses: Academic/Nonprofit Terms; Industry Terms: Not Available to Industry
How to cite: Halo XLF sgRNA was a gift from Jens Schmidt (Addgene plasmid # 207605 ; http://n2t.net/addgene:207605 ; RRID:Addgene_207605)
