[The description below was written by a language model from this plasmid's Addgene catalogue record and pLannotate feature annotations shown in this document.]
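Description:
Halo XLF sgRNA is a mammalian expression plasmid built on the pX330 backbone, an all-in-one CRISPR/Cas9 vector of about 8.5 kb that delivers both a single guide RNA and Streptococcus pyogenes Cas9 from one plasmid. It is propagated in E. coli at high copy number through a ColE1/pUC-type origin and selected with ampicillin via the β-lactamase gene. The backbone also carries an f1 phage origin, small pBR322-derived bom and rop fragments, and a single annotated AAV2 inverted terminal repeat downstream of the Cas9 cassette. With only one ITR annotated, the record does not support treating this as an AAV packaging vector.

The payload consists of two expression units. A human U6 RNA polymerase III promoter drives a 20-nucleotide human-targeting spacer, listed as the insert, fused to the S. pyogenes guide RNA scaffold. A partial second scaffold fragment is annotated just downstream. The second unit uses a CMV enhancer, chicken β-actin promoter and hybrid intron to express Cas9. The annotation software splits Cas9 into adjoining N- and C-terminal portions, but they are contiguous and form one continuous coding region, followed by a nucleoplasmin nuclear localization signal and a bovine growth hormone polyadenylation signal. No tag or fusion partner is recorded for the insert, and the plasmid carries no mammalian selection marker or reporter.

According to the record, the guide directs Cas9 cleavage at the endogenous human XLF locus so that a HaloTag coding sequence can be inserted there. The HaloTag is not part of this plasmid, so it presumably comes from a separate donor template. The resulting endogenously tagged XLF is intended for live-cell single-molecule imaging of non-homologous end-joining.
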