Features (pLannotate 1.2.2; 18 found; start..end, strand, type, name):
      6..246     +  promoter       U6 promoter: RNA polymerase III promoter for human U6 snRNA
    276..351     +  misc_RNA       gRNA scaffold: guide RNA scaffold for the Streptococcus pyogenes CRISPR/Cas9 system
    358..401     +  misc_RNA       gRNA scaffold (fragment): guide RNA scaffold for the Streptococcus pyogenes CRISPR/Cas9 system
    448..733     +  enhancer       CMV enhancer: human cytomegalovirus immediate early enhancer; contains an 18-bp deletion relative to the standard CMV enhancer
    735..1011    +  promoter       chicken β-actin promoter: No description available
   1012..1239    +  intron         hybrid intron: hybrid between chicken β-actin (CBA) and minute virus of mice (MMV) introns (Gray et al., 2011)
   1377..2978    +  CDS            Cas9(N): N-terminal portion of Streptococcus pyogenes Cas9 (Zetsche et al., 2015)
   2979..5477    +  CDS            Cas9(C): C-terminal portion of Streptococcus pyogenes Cas9 (Zetsche et al., 2015)
   5478..5525    +  CDS            nucleoplasmin NLS: bipartite nuclear localization signal from nucleoplasmin
   5559..5670    +  polyA_signal   bGH poly(A) signal: bovine growth hormone polyadenylation signal
   5775..5915    +  repeat_region  AAV2 ITR: inverted terminal repeat of adeno-associated virus serotype 2 inverted
   5920..5971    -  misc_feature   bom (fragment): basis of mobility region from pBR322
   5990..6445    +  rep_origin     f1 ori (sequence partly withheld): f1 bacteriophage origin of replication; arrow indicates direction of (+) strand synthesis
   6446..6495    -  misc_feature   bom (fragment): basis of mobility region from pBR322
   6597..6632    -  CDS            rop (fragment): Rop protein, which maintains plasmids at low copy number; rop
   6727..6831    +  promoter       AmpR promoter: bla
   6832..7692    +  CDS            AmpR: β-lactamase; bla; confers resistance to ampicillin, carbenicillin, and related antibiotics
   7863..8451    +  rep_origin     ori: high-copy-number ColE1/pMB1/pBR322/pUC origin of replication
>Addgene plasmid #207605 | Halo XLF sgRNA | addgene full sequence | sequence record 471012 | Addgene NGS Result
CATGTGAGGGCCTATTTCCCATGATTCCTTCATATTTGCATATACGATACAAGGCTGTTAGAGAGATAAT
TGGAATTAATTTGACTGTAAACACAAAGATATTAGTACAAAATACGTGACGTAGAAAGTAATAATTTCTT
GGGTAGTTTGCAGTTTTAAAATTATGTTTTAAAATGGACTATCATATGCTTACCGTAACTTGAAAGTATT
TCGATTTCTTGGCTTTATATATCTTGTGGAAAGGACGAAACACCGTTTTTTGCAGATGGAAGAACGTTTT
AGAGCTAGAAATAGCAAGTTAAAATAAGGCTAGTCCGTTATCAACTTGAAAAAGTGGCACCGAGTCGGTG
CTTTTTTGTTTTAGAGCTAGAAATAGCAAGTTAAAATAAGGCTAGTCCGTTTTTAGCGCGTGCGCCAATT
CTGCAGACAAATGGCTCTAGAGGTACCCGTTACATAACTTACGGTAAATGGCCCGCCTGGCTGACCGCCC
AACGACCCCCGCCCATTGACGTCAATAGTAACGCCAATAGGGACTTTCCATTGACGTCAATGGGTGGAGT
ATTTACGGTAAACTGCCCACTTGGCAGTACATCAAGTGTATCATATGCCAAGTACGCCCCCTATTGACGT
CAATGACGGTAAATGGCCCGCCTGGCATTGTGCCCAGTACATGACCTTATGGGACTTTCCTACTTGGCAG
TACATCTACGTATTAGTCATCGCTATTACCATGGTCGAGGTGAGCCCCACGTTCTGCTTCACTCTCCCCA
TCTCCCCCCCCTCCCCACCCCCAATTTTGTATTTATTTATTTTTTAATTATTTTGTGCAGCGATGGGGGC
GGGGGGGGGGGGGGGCGCGCGCCAGGCGGGGCGGGGCGGGGCGAGGGGCGGGGCGGGGCGAGGCGGAGAG
GTGCGGCGGCAGCCAATCAGAGCGGCGCGCTCCGAAAGTTTCCTTTTATGGCGAGGCGGCGGCGGCGGCG
GCCCTATAAAAAGCGAAGCGCGCGGCGGGCGGGAGTCGCTGCGCGCTGCCTTCGCCCCGTGCCCCGCTCC
GCCGCCGCCTCGCGCCGCCCGCCCCGGCTCTGACTGACCGCGTTACTCCCACAGGTGAGCGGGCGGGACG
GCCCTTCTCCTCCGGGCTGTAATTAGCTGAGCAAGAGGTAAGGGTTTAAGGGATGGTTGGTTGGTGGGGT
ATTAATGTTTAATTACCTGGAGCACCTGCCTGAAATCACTTTTTTTCAGGTTGGACCGGTGCCACCATGG
ACTATAAGGACCACGACGGAGACTACAAGGATCATGATATTGATTACAAAGACGATGACGATAAGATGGC
CCCAAAGAAGAAGCGGAAGGTCGGTATCCACGGAGTCCCAGCAGCCGACAAGAAGTACAGCATCGGCCTG
GACATCGGCACCAACTCTGTGGGCTGGGCCGTGATCACCGACGAGTACAAGGTGCCCAGCAAGAAATTCA
AGGTGCTGGGCAACACCGACCGGCACAGCATCAAGAAGAACCTGATCGGAGCCCTGCTGTTCGACAGCGG
CGAAACAGCCGAGGCCACCCGGCTGAAGAGAACCGCCAGAAGAAGATACACCAGACGGAAGAACCGGATC
TGCTATCTGCAAGAGATCTTCAGCAACGAGATGGCCAAGGTGGACGACAGCTTCTTCCACAGACTGGAAG
AGTCCTTCCTGGTGGAAGAGGATAAGAAGCACGAGCGGCACCCCATCTTCGGCAACATCGTGGACGAGGT
GGCCTACCACGAGAAGTACCCCACCATCTACCACCTGAGAAAGAAACTGGTGGACAGCACCGACAAGGCC
GACCTGCGGCTGATCTATCTGGCCCTGGCCCACATGATCAAGTTCCGGGGCCACTTCCTGATCGAGGGCG
ACCTGAACCCCGACAACAGCGACGTGGACAAGCTGTTCATCCAGCTGGTGCAGACCTACAACCAGCTGTT
CGAGGAAAACCCCATCAACGCCAGCGGCGTGGACGCCAAGGCCATCCTGTCTGCCAGACTGAGCAAGAGC
AGACGGCTGGAAAATCTGATCGCCCAGCTGCCCGGCGAGAAGAAGAATGGCCTGTTCGGAAACCTGATTG
CCCTGAGCCTGGGCCTGACCCCCAACTTCAAGAGCAACTTCGACCTGGCCGAGGATGCCAAACTGCAGCT
GAGCAAGGACACCTACGACGACGACCTGGACAACCTGCTGGCCCAGATCGGCGACCAGTACGCCGACCTG
TTTCTGGCCGCCAAGAACCTGTCCGACGCCATCCTGCTGAGCGACATCCTGAGAGTGAACACCGAGATCA
CCAAGGCCCCCCTGAGCGCCTCTATGATCAAGAGATACGACGAGCACCACCAGGACCTGACCCTGCTGAA
AGCTCTCGTGCGGCAGCAGCTGCCTGAGAAGTACAAAGAGATTTTCTTCGACCAGAGCAAGAACGGCTAC
GCCGGCTACATTGACGGCGGAGCCAGCCAGGAAGAGTTCTACAAGTTCATCAAGCCCATCCTGGAAAAGA
TGGACGGCACCGAGGAACTGCTCGTGAAGCTGAACAGAGAGGACCTGCTGCGGAAGCAGCGGACCTTCGA
CAACGGCAGCATCCCCCACCAGATCCACCTGGGAGAGCTGCACGCCATTCTGCGGCGGCAGGAAGATTTT
TACCCATTCCTGAAGGACAACCGGGAAAAGATCGAGAAGATCCTGACCTTCCGCATCCCCTACTACGTGG
GCCCTCTGGCCAGGGGAAACAGCAGATTCGCCTGGATGACCAGAAAGAGCGAGGAAACCATCACCCCCTG
GAACTTCGAGGAAGTGGTGGACAAGGGCGCTTCCGCCCAGAGCTTCATCGAGCGGATGACCAACTTCGAT
AAGAACCTGCCCAACGAGAAGGTGCTGCCCAAGCACAGCCTGCTGTACGAGTACTTCACCGTGTATAACG
AGCTGACCAAAGTGAAATACGTGACCGAGGGAATGAGAAAGCCCGCCTTCCTGAGCGGCGAGCAGAAAAA
GGCCATCGTGGACCTGCTGTTCAAGACCAACCGGAAAGTGACCGTGAAGCAGCTGAAAGAGGACTACTTC
AAGAAAATCGAGTGCTTCGACTCCGTGGAAATCTCCGGCGTGGAAGATCGGTTCAACGCCTCCCTGGGCA
CATACCACGATCTGCTGAAAATTATCAAGGACAAGGACTTCCTGGACAATGAGGAAAACGAGGACATTCT
GGAAGATATCGTGCTGACCCTGACACTGTTTGAGGACAGAGAGATGATCGAGGAACGGCTGAAAACCTAT
GCCCACCTGTTCGACGACAAAGTGATGAAGCAGCTGAAGCGGCGGAGATACACCGGCTGGGGCAGGCTGA
GCCGGAAGCTGATCAACGGCATCCGGGACAAGCAGTCCGGCAAGACAATCCTGGATTTCCTGAAGTCCGA
CGGCTTCGCCAACAGAAACTTCATGCAGCTGATCCACGACGACAGCCTGACCTTTAAAGAGGACATCCAG
AAAGCCCAGGTGTCCGGCCAGGGCGATAGCCTGCACGAGCACATTGCCAATCTGGCCGGCAGCCCCGCCA
TTAAGAAGGGCATCCTGCAGACAGTGAAGGTGGTGGACGAGCTCGTGAAAGTGATGGGCCGGCACAAGCC
CGAGAACATCGTGATCGAAATGGCCAGAGAGAACCAGACCACCCAGAAGGGACAGAAGAACAGCCGCGAG
AGAATGAAGCGGATCGAAGAGGGCATCAAAGAGCTGGGCAGCCAGATCCTGAAAGAACACCCCGTGGAAA
ACACCCAGCTGCAGAACGAGAAGCTGTACCTGTACTACCTGCAGAATGGGCGGGATATGTACGTGGACCA
GGAACTGGACATCAACCGGCTGTCCGACTACGATGTGGACCATATCGTGCCTCAGAGCTTTCTGAAGGAC
GACTCCATCGACAACAAGGTGCTGACCAGAAGCGACAAGAACCGGGGCAAGAGCGACAACGTGCCCTCCG
AAGAGGTCGTGAAGAAGATGAAGAACTACTGGCGGCAGCTGCTGAACGCCAAGCTGATTACCCAGAGAAA
GTTCGACAATCTGACCAAGGCCGAGAGAGGCGGCCTGAGCGAACTGGATAAGGCCGGCTTCATCAAGAGA
CAGCTGGTGGAAACCCGGCAGATCACAAAGCACGTGGCACAGATCCTGGACTCCCGGATGAACACTAAGT
ACGACGAGAATGACAAGCTGATCCGGGAAGTGAAAGTGATCACCCTGAAGTCCAAGCTGGTGTCCGATTT
CCGGAAGGATTTCCAGTTTTACAAAGTGCGCGAGATCAACAACTACCACCACGCCCACGACGCCTACCTG
AACGCCGTCGTGGGAACCGCCCTGATCAAAAAGTACCCTAAGCTGGAAAGCGAGTTCGTGTACGGCGACT
ACAAGGTGTACGACGTGCGGAAGATGATCGCCAAGAGCGAGCAGGAAATCGGCAAGGCTACCGCCAAGTA
CTTCTTCTACAGCAACATCATGAACTTTTTCAAGACCGAGATTACCCTGGCCAACGGCGAGATCCGGAAG
CGGCCTCTGATCGAGACAAACGGCGAAACCGGGGAGATCGTGTGGGATAAGGGCCGGGATTTTGCCACCG
TGCGGAAAGTGCTGAGCATGCCCCAAGTGAATATCGTGAAAAAGACCGAGGTGCAGACAGGCGGCTTCAG
CAAAGAGTCTATCCTGCCCAAGAGGAACAGCGATAAGCTGATCGCCAGAAAGAAGGACTGGGACCCTAAG
AAGTACGGCGGCTTCGACAGCCCCACCGTGGCCTATTCTGTGCTGGTGGTGGCCAAAGTGGAAAAGGGCA
AGTCCAAGAAACTGAAGAGTGTGAAAGAGCTGCTGGGGATCACCATCATGGAAAGAAGCAGCTTCGAGAA
GAATCCCATCGACTTTCTGGAAGCCAAGGGCTACAAAGAAGTGAAAAAGGACCTGATCATCAAGCTGCCT
AAGTACTCCCTGTTCGAGCTGGAAAACGGCCGGAAGAGAATGCTGGCCTCTGCCGGCGAACTGCAGAAGG
GAAACGAACTGGCCCTGCCCTCCAAATATGTGAACTTCCTGTACCTGGCCAGCCACTATGAGAAGCTGAA
GGGCTCCCCCGAGGATAATGAGCAGAAACAGCTGTTTGTGGAACAGCACAAGCACTACCTGGACGAGATC
ATCGAGCAGATCAGCGAGTTCTCCAAGAGAGTGATCCTGGCCGACGCTAATCTGGACAAAGTGCTGTCCG
CCTACAACAAGCACCGGGATAAGCCCATCAGAGAGCAGGCCGAGAATATCATCCACCTGTTTACCCTGAC
CAATCTGGGAGCCCCTGCCGCCTTCAAGTACTTTGACACCACCATCGACCGGAAGAGGTACACCAGCACC
AAAGAGGTGCTGGACGCCACCCTGATCCACCAGAGCATCACCGGCCTGTACGAGACACGGATCGACCTGT
CTCAGCTGGGAGGCGACAAAAGGCCGGCGGCCACGAAAAAGGCCGGCCAGGCAAAAAAGAAAAAGTAAGA
ATTCCTAGAGCTCGCTGATCAGCCTCGACTGTGCCTTCTAGTTGCCAGCCATCTGTTGTTTGCCCCTCCC
CCGTGCCTTCCTTGACCCTGGAAGGTGCCACTCCCACTGTCCTTTCCTAATAAAATGAGGAAATTGCATC
GCATTGTCTGAGTAGGTGTCATTCTATTCTGGGGGGTGGGGTGGGGCAGGACAGCAAGGGGGAGGATTGG
GAAGAGAATAGCAGGCATGCTGGGGAGCGGCCGCAGGAACCCCTAGTGATGGAGTTGGCCACTCCCTCTC
TGCGCGCTCGCTCGCTCACTGAGGCCGGGCGACCAAAGGTCGCCCGACGCCCGGGCTTTGCCCGGGCGGC
CTCAGTGAGCGAGCGAGCGCGCAGCTGCCTGCAGGGGCGCCTGATGCGGTATTTTCTCCTTACGCATCTG
TGCGGTATTTCACACCGCATA
[95 nt withheld, positions 5972-6066]
T
[46 nt withheld, positions 6068-6113]
C
[141 nt withheld, positions 6115-6255]
CCTTTGACGTTGGAGTCCACGTTCTTT
[37 nt withheld, positions 6283-6319]
ACTCTATCTCGGGCTATTCTTTTGATTTATAAGGGATTTTGCCGATTTCGGTCTATTGGTTAAAAAATGA
GCTGATTTAACAAAAATTTAACGCGAATTTTAACAAAATATTAACGTTTACAATTTTATGGTGCACTCTC
AGTACAATCTGCTCTGATGCCGCATAGTTAAGCCAGCCCCGACACCCGCCAACACCCGCTGACGCGCCCT
GACGGGCTTGTCTGCTCCCGGCATCCGCTTACAGACAAGCTGTGACCGTCTCCGGGAGCTGCATGTGTCA
GAGGTTTTCACCGTCATCACCGAAACGCGCGAGACGAAAGGGCCTCGTGATACGCCTATTTTTATAGGTT
AATGTCATGATAATAATGGTTTCTTAGACGTCAGGTGGCACTTTTCGGGGAAATGTGCGCGGAACCCCTA
TTTGTTTATTTTTCTAAATACATTCAAATATGTATCCGCTCATGAGACAATAACCCTGATAAATGCTTCA
ATAATATTGAAAAAGGAAGAGTATGAGTATTCAACATTTCCGTGTCGCCCTTATTCCCTTTTTTGCGGCA
TTTTGCCTTCCTGTTTTTGCTCACCCAGAAACGCTGGTGAAAGTAAAAGATGCTGAAGATCAGTTGGGTG
CACGAGTGGGTTACATCGAACTGGATCTCAACAGCGGTAAGATCCTTGAGAGTTTTCGCCCCGAAGAACG
TTTTCCAATGATGAGCACTTTTAAAGTTCTGCTATGTGGCGCGGTATTATCCCGTATTGACGCCGGGCAA
GAGCAACTCGGTCGCCGCATACACTATTCTCAGAATGACTTGGTTGAGTACTCACCAGTCACAGAAAAGC
ATCTTACGGATGGCATGACAGTAAGAGAATTATGCAGTGCTGCCATAACCATGAGTGATAACACTGCGGC
CAACTTACTTCTGACAACGATCGGAGGACCGAAGGAGCTAACCGCTTTTTTGCACAACATGGGGGATCAT
GTAACTCGCCTTGATCGTTGGGAACCGGAGCTGAATGAAGCCATACCAAACGACGAGCGTGACACCACGA
TGCCTGTAGCAATGGCAACAACGTTGCGCAAACTATTAACTGGCGAACTACTTACTCTAGCTTCCCGGCA
ACAATTAATAGACTGGATGGAGGCGGATAAAGTTGCAGGACCACTTCTGCGCTCGGCCCTTCCGGCTGGC
TGGTTTATTGCTGATAAATCTGGAGCCGGTGAGCGTGGAAGCCGCGGTATCATTGCAGCACTGGGGCCAG
ATGGTAAGCCCTCCCGTATCGTAGTTATCTACACGACGGGGAGTCAGGCAACTATGGATGAACGAAATAG
ACAGATCGCTGAGATAGGTGCCTCACTGATTAAGCATTGGTAACTGTCAGACCAAGTTTACTCATATATA
CTTTAGATTGATTTAAAACTTCATTTTTAATTTAAAAGGATCTAGGTGAAGATCCTTTTTGATAATCTCA
TGACCAAAATCCCTTAACGTGAGTTTTCGTTCCACTGAGCGTCAGACCCCGTAGAAAAGATCAAAGGATC
TTCTTGAGATCCTTTTTTTCTGCGCGTAATCTGCTGCTTGCAAACAAAAAAACCACCGCTACCAGCGGTG
GTTTGTTTGCCGGATCAAGAGCTACCAACTCTTTTTCCGAAGGTAACTGGCTTCAGCAGAGCGCAGATAC
CAAATACTGTTCTTCTAGTGTAGCCGTAGTTAGGCCACCACTTCAAGAACTCTGTAGCACCGCCTACATA
CCTCGCTCTGCTAATCCTGTTACCAGTGGCTGCTGCCAGTGGCGATAAGTCGTGTCTTACCGGGTTGGAC
TCAAGACGATAGTTACCGGATAAGGCGCAGCGGTCGGGCTGAACGGGGGGTTCGTGCACACAGCCCAGCT
TGGAGCGAACGACCTACACCGAACTGAGATACCTACAGCGTGAGCTATGAGAAAGCGCCACGCTTCCCGA
AGGGAGAAAGGCGGACAGGTATCCGGTAAGCGGCAGGGTCGGAACAGGAGAGCGCACGAGGGAGCTTCCA
GGGGGAAACGCCTGGTATCTTTATAGTCCTGTCGGGTTTCGCCACCTCTGACTTGAGCGTCGATTTTTGT
GATGCTCGTCAGGGGGGCGGAGCCTATGGAAAAACGCCAGCAACGCGGCCTTTTTACGGTTCCTGGCCTT
TTGCTGGCCTTTTGCTCA
